>Addgene plasmid #207805 | pCDH-EF1-E-NoMi-P2A-CopGFP-T2A-PuroR | addgene full sequence | sequence record 419158 | Addgene NGS Result
ACGCGTGTAGTCTTATGCAATACTCTTGTAGTCTTGCAACATGGTAACGATGAGTTAGCAACATGCCTTA
CAAGGAGAGAAAAAGCACCGTGCATGCCGATTGGTGGAAGTAAGGTGGTACGATCGTGCCTTATTAGGAA
GGCAACAGACGGGTCTGACATGGATTGGACGAACCACTGAATTGCCGCATTGCAGAGATATTGTATTTAA
GTGCCTAGCTCGATACATAAACGGGTCTCTCTGGTTAGACCAGATCTGAGCCTGGGAGCTCTCTGGCTAA
CTAGGGAACCCACTGCTTAAGCCTCAATAAAGCTTGCCTTGAGTGCTTCAAGTAGTGTGTGCCCGTCTGT
TGTGTGACTCTGGTAACTAGAGATCCCTCAGACCCTTTTAGTCAGTGTGGAAAATCTCTAGCAGTGGCGC
CCGAACAGGGACTTGAAAGCGAAAGGGAAACCAGAGGAGCTCTCTCGACGCAGGACTCGGCTTGCTGAAG
CGCGCACGGCAAGAGGCGAGGGGCGGCGACTGGTGAGTACGCCAAAAATTTTGACTAGCGGAGGCTAGAA
GGAGAGAGATGGGTGCGAGAGCGTCAGTATTAAGCGGGGGAGAATTAGATCGCGATGGGAAAAAATTCGG
TTAAGGCCAGGGGGAAAGAAAAAATATAAATTAAAACATATAGTATGGGCAAGCAGGGAGCTAGAACGAT
TCGCAGTTAATCCTGGCCTGTTAGAAACATCAGAAGGCTGTAGACAAATACTGGGACAGCTACAACCATC
CCTTCAGACAGGATCAGAAGAACTTAGATCATTATATAATACAGTAGCAACCCTCTATTGTGTGCATCAA
AGGATAGAGATAAAAGACACCAAGGAAGCTTTAGACAAGATAGAGGAAGAGCAAAACAAAAGTAAGACCA
CCGCACAGCAAGCGGCCACTGATCTTCAGACCTGGAGGAGGAGATATGAGGGACAATTGGAGAAGTGAAT
TATATAAATATAAAGTAGTAAAAATTGAACCATTAGGAGTAGCACCCACCAAGGCAAAGAGAAGAGTGGT
GCAGAGAGAAAAAAGAGCAGTGGGAATAGGAGCTTTGTTCCTTGGGTTCTTGGGAGCAGCAGGAAGCACT
ATGGGCGCAGCGTCAATGACGCTGACGGTACAGGCCAGACAATTATTGTCTGGTATAGTGCAGCAGCAGA
ACAATTTGCTGAGGGCTATTGAGGCGCAACAGCATCTGTTGCAACTCACAGTCTGGGGCATCAAGCAGCT
CCAGGCAAGAATCCTGGCTGTGGAAAGATACCTAAAGGATCAACAGCTCCTGGGGATTTGGGGTTGCTCT
GGAAAACTCATTTGCACCACTGCTGTGCCTTGGAATGCTAGTTGGAGTAATAAATCTCTGGAACAGATTT
GGAATCACACGACCTGGATGGAGTGGGACAGAGAAATTAACAATTACACAAGCTTAATACACTCCTTAAT
TGAAGAATCGCAAAACCAGCAAGAAAAGAATGAACAAGAATTATTGGAATTAGATAAATGGGCAAGTTTG
TGGAATTGGTTTAACATAACAAATTGGCTGTGGTATATAAAATTATTCATAATGATAGTAGGAGGCTTGG
TAGGTTTAAGAATAGTTTTTGCTGTACTTTCTATAGTGAATAGAGTTAGGCAGGGATATTCACCATTATC
GTTTCAGACCCACCTCCCAACCCCGAGGGGACCCGACAGGCCCGAAGGAATAGAAGAAGAAGGTGGAGAG
AGAGACAGAGACAGATCCATTCGATTAGTGAACGGATCTCGACGGTATCGGTTAACTTTTAAAAGAAAAG
GGGGGATTGGGGGGTACAGTGCAGGGGAAAGAATAGTAGACATAATAGCAACAGACATACAAACTAAAGA
ATTACAAAAACAAATTACAAAATTCAAAATTTTATCGATATCGATAGCTATCGATATCGATATCGATAGC
TTTGCAAAGATGGATAAAGTTTTAAACAGAGAGGAATCTTTGCAGCTAATGGACCTTCTAGGTCTTGAAA
GGAGTGGGAATTGGCTCCGGTGCCCGTCAGTGGGCAGAGCGCACATCGCCCACAGTCCCCGAGAAGTTGG
GGGGAGGGGTCGGCAATTGAACCGGTGCCTAGAGAAGGTGGCGCGGGGTAAACTGGGAAAGTGATGTCGT
GTACTGGCTCCGCCTTTTTCCCGAGGGTGGGGGAGAACCGTATATAAGTGCAGTAGTCGCCGTGAACGTT
CTTTTTCGCAACGGGTTTGCCGCCAGAACACAGGTAAGTGCCGTGTGTGGTTCCCGCGGGCCTGGCCTCT
TTACGGGTTATGGCCCTTGCGTGCCTTGAATTACTTCCACCTGGCTGCAGTACGTGATTCTTGATCCCGA
GCTTCGGGTTGGAAGTGGGTGGGAGAGTTCGAGGCCTTGCGCTTAAGGAGCCCCTTCGCCTCGTGCTTGA
GTTGAGGCCTGGCCTGGGCGCTGGGGCCGCCGCGTGCGAATCTGGTGGCACCTTCGCGCCTGTCTCGCTG
CTTTCGATAAGTCTCTAGCCATTTAAAATTTTTGATGACCTGCTGCGACGCTTTTTTTCTGGCAAGATAG
TCTTGTAAATGCGGGCCAAGATCTGCACACTGGTATTTCGGTTTTTGGGGCCGCGGGCGGCGACGGGGCC
CGTGCGTCCCAGCGCACATGTTCGGCGAGGCGGGGCCTGCGAGCGCGGCCACCGAGAATCGGACGGGGGT
AGTCTCAAGCTGGCCGGCCTGCTCTGGTGCCTGGCCTCGCGCCGCCGTGTATCGCCCCGCCCTGGGCGGC
AAGGCTGGCCCGGTCGGCACCAGTTGCGTGAGCGGAAAGATGGCCGCTTCCCGGCCCTGCTGCAGGGAGC
TCAAAATGGAGGACGCGGCGCTCGGGAGAGCGGGCGGGTGAGTCACCCACACAAAGGAAAAGGGCCTTTC
CGTCCTCAGCCGTCGCTTCATGTGACTCCACGGAGTACCGGGCGCCGTCCAGGCACCTCGATTAGTTCTC
GAGCTTTTGGAGTACGTCGTCTTTAGGTTGGGGGGAGGGGTTTTATGCGATGGAGTTTCCCCACACTGAG
TGGGTGGAGACTGAAGTTAGGCCAGCTTGGCACTTGATGTAATTCTCCTTGGAATTTGCCCTTTTTGAGT
TTGGATCTTGGTTCATTCTCAAGCCTCAGACAGTGGTTCAAAGTTTTTTTCTTCCATTTCAGGTGTCGTG
AGGAATTGGATCCACCATGGCGGTGGAAGGAGGAATGAAATGTGTGAAGTTCTTGCTCTACGTCCTCCTG
CTGGCCTTTTGCGCCTGTGCAGTGGGACTGATTGCCGTGGGTGTCGGGGCACAGCTTGTCCTGAGTCAGA
CCATATCTAGAGACTACAAAGACCATGACGGTGATTATAAAGATCATGACATCGATTACAAGGATGACGA
TGACAAGGGTGGTTCTGGTGGTGGTTCTGGTCGATCCACCATGGTCTTCACACTCGAAGATTTCGTTGGG
GACTGGCGACAGACAGCCGGCTACAACCTGGACCAAGTCCTTGAACAGGGAGGTGTGTCCAGTTTGTTTC
AGAATCTCGGGGTGTCCGTAACTCCGATCCAAAGGATTGTCCTGAGCGGTGAAAATGGGCTGAAGATCGA
CATCCATGTCATCATCCCGTATGAAGGTCTGAGCGGCGACCAAATGGGCCAGATCGAAAAAATTTTTAAG
GTGGTGTACCCTGTGGATGATCATCACTTTAAGGTGATCCTGCACTATGGCACACTGGTAATCGACGGGG
TTACGCCGAACATGATCGACTATTTCGGACGGCCGTATGAAGGCATCGCCGTGTTCGACGGCAAAAAGAT
CACTGTAACAGGGACCCTGTGGAACGGCAACAAAATTATCGACGAGCGCCTGATCAACCCCGACGGCTCC
CTGCTGTTCCGAGTAACCATCAACGGAGTGACCGGCTGGCGGCTGTGCGAACGCATTCTGGCGTCTAGAA
TCCAGGGGGCTACCCCTGGCTCTCTGTTGCCAGTGGTCATCATCGCAGTGGGTGTCTTCCTCTTCCTGGT
GGCTTTTGTGGGCTGCTGCGGGGCCTGCAAGGAGAACTATTGTCTTATGATCACGTTTGCCATCTTTCTG
TCTCTTATCATGTTGGTGGAGGTGGCCGCAGCCATTGCTGGCTATGTGTTTAGAGATAAGGTGATGTCAG
AGTTTAATAACAACTTCCGGCAGCAGATGGAGAATTACCCGAAAAATAACCACACTGCTTCGATCCTGGA
CAGGATGCAGGCAGATTTTAAGTGCTGTGGGGCTGCTAACTACACAGATTGGGAGAAAATCCCTTCCATG
TCGAAGAACCGAGTCCCCGACTCCTGCTGCATTAATGTTACTGTGGGCTGTGGGATTAATTTCAACGAGA
AGGCGATCCATAAGGAGGGCTGTGTGGAGAAGATTGGGGGCTGGCTGAGGAAAAATGTGCTGGTGGTAGC
TGCAGCAGCCCTTGGAATTGCTTTTGTCGAGGTTTTGGGAATTGTCTTTGCCTGCTGCCTTGTGAAGAGT
ATCAGAAGTGGCTACGAGGTGATGGAATTCGCTAGCGCTACCGGACTCAGATCTCGAGCTCAAGCTTCGA
ATTCTGCAGTCGACGGTACCGCGGGCCCGGGATCCACCGGTATGGTGAGCAAGGGCGAGGAGGATAACAT
GGCCATCATCAAGGAGTTCATGCGCTTCAAGGTGCACATGGAGGGCTCCGTGAACGGCCACGAGTTCGAG
ATCGAGGGCGAGGGCGAGGGCCGCCCCTACGAGGGCACCCAGACCGCCAAGCTGAAGGTGACCAAGGGTG
GCCCCCTGCCCTTCGCCTGGGACATCCTGTCCCCTCAGTTCATGTACGGCTCCAAGGCCTACGTGAAGCA
CCCCGCCGACATCCCCGACTACTTGAAGCTGTCCTTCCCCGAGGGCTTCAAGTGGGAGCGCGTGATGAAC
TTCGAGGACGGCGGCGTGGTGACCGTGACCCAGGACTCCTCCCTGCAGGACGGCGAGTTCATCTACAAGG
TGAAGCTGCGCGGCACCAACTTCCCCTCCGACGGCCCCGTAATGCAGAAGAAGACCATGGGCTGGGAGGC
CTCCTCCGAGCGGATGTACCCCGAGGACGGCGCCCTGAAGGGCGAGATCAAGCAGAGGCTGAAGCTGAAG
GACGGCGGCCACTACGACGCTGAGGTCAAGACCACCTACAAGGCCAAGAAGCCCGTGCAGCTGCCCGGCG
CCTACAACGTCAACATCAAGTTGGACATCACCTCCCACAACGAGGACTACACCATCGTGGAACAGTACGA
ACGCGCCGAGGGCCGCCACTCCACCGGCGGCATGGACGAGCTGTACAAGGCTAGCGCTACCGGACTCAGA
TCTCGAGCTCAAGCTTCGAATTCTGCAGTCGACGGTACCGCGGGCCCGGGATCCACCGGTAAGCTTGGAA
GCGGAGCTACTAACTTCAGCCTGCTGAAGCAGGCTGGAGACGTGGAGGAGAACCCTGGACCTATGGAGAG
CGACGAGAGCGGCCTGCCCGCCATGGAGATCGAGTGCCGCATCACCGGCACCCTGAACGGCGTGGAGTTC
GAGCTGGTGGGCGGCGGAGAGGGCACCCCCAAGCAGGGCCGCATGACCAACAAGATGAAGAGCACCAAAG
GCGCCCTGACCTTCAGCCCCTACCTGCTGAGCCACGTGATGGGCTACGGCTTCTACCACTTCGGCACCTA
CCCCAGCGGCTACGAGAACCCCTTCCTGCACGCCATCAACAACGGCGGCTACACCAACACCCGCATCGAG
AAGTACGAGGACGGCGGCGTGCTGCACGTGAGCTTCAGCTACCGCTACGAGGCCGGCCGCGTGATCGGCG
ACTTCAAGGTGGTGGGCACCGGCTTCCCCGAGGACAGCGTGATCTTCACCGACAAGATCATCCGCAGCAA
CGCCACCGTGGAGCACCTGCACCCCATGGGCGATAACGTGCTGGTGGGCAGCTTCGCCCGCACCTTCAGC
CTGCGCGACGGCGGCTACTACAGCTTCGTGGTGGACAGCCACATGCACTTCAAGAGCGCCATCCACCCCA
GCATCCTGCAGAACGGGGGCCCCATGTTCGCCTTCCGCCGCGTGGAGGAGCTGCACAGCAACACCGAGCT
GGGCATCGTGGAGTACCAGCACGCCTTCAAGACCCCCATTGCCTTCGCCAGATCCCGCGCTCAGTCGTCC
AATTCTGCCGTGGACGGCACCGCCGGACCCGGCTCCACCGGATCTCGCGTCGACGGCAGTGGAGAGGGCA
GAGGAAGTCTGCTAACATGCGGTGACGTCGAGGAGAATCCTGGCCCAATGACCGAGTACAAGCCCACGGT
GCGCCTCGCCACCCGCGACGACGTCCCCAGGGCCGTACGCACCCTCGCCGCCGCGTTCGCCGACTACCCC
GCCACGCGCCACACCGTCGATCCGGACCGCCACATCGAGCGGGTCACCGAGCTGCAAGAACTCTTCCTCA
CGCGCGTCGGGCTCGACATCGGCAAGGTGTGGGTCGCGGACGACGGCGCCGCGGTGGCGGTCTGGACCAC
GCCGGAGAGCGTCGAAGCGGGGGCGGTGTTCGCCGAGATCGGCCCGCGCATGGCCGAGTTGAGCGGTTCC
CGGCTGGCCGCGCAGCAACAGATGGAAGGCCTCCTGGCGCCGCACCGGCCCAAGGAGCCCGCGTGGTTCC
TGGCCACCGTCGGCGTCTCGCCCGACCACCAGGGCAAGGGTCTGGGCAGCGCCGTCGTGCTCCCCGGAGT
GGAGGCGGCCGAGCGCGCCGGGGTGCCCGCCTTCCTGGAGACCTCCGCGCCCCGCAACCTCCCCTTCTAC
GAGCGGCTCGGCTTCACCGTCACCGCCGACGTCGAGGTGCCCGAAGGACCGCGCACCTGGTGCATGACCC
GCAAGCCCGGTGCCTGAGAATTCGTCGACAATCAACCTCTGGATTACAAAATTTGTGAAAGATTGACTGG
TATTCTTAACTATGTTGCTCCTTTTACGCTATGTGGATACGCTGCTTTAATGCCTTTGTATCATGCTATT
GCTTCCCGTATGGCTTTCATTTTCTCCTCCTTGTATAAATCCTGGTTGCTGTCTCTTTATGAGGAGTTGT
GGCCCGTTGTCAGGCAACGTGGCGTGGTGTGCACTGTGTTTGCTGACGCAACCCCCACTGGTTGGGGCAT
TGCCACCACCTGTCAGCTCCTTTCCGGGACTTTCGCTTTCCCCCTCCCTATTGCCACGGCGGAACTCATC
GCCGCCTGCCTTGCCCGCTGCTGGACAGGGGCTCGGCTGTTGGGCACTGACAATTCCGTGGTGTTGTCGG
GGAAATCATCGTCCTTTCCTTGGCTGCTCGCCTGTGTTGCCACCTGGATTCTGCGCGGGACGTCCTTCTG
CTACGTCCCTTCGGCCCTCAATCCAGCGGACCTTCCTTCCCGCGGCCTGCTGCCGGCTCTGCGGCCTCTT
CCGCGTCTTCGCCTTCGCCCTCAGACGAGTCGGATCTCCCTTTGGGCCGCCTCCCCGCCTGGTACCTTTA
AGACCAATGACTTACAAGGCAGCTGTAGATCTTAGCCACTTTTTAAAAGAAAAGGGGGGACTGGAAGGGC
TAATTCACTCCCAACGAAGATAAGATCTGCTTTTTGCTTGTACTGGGTCTCTCTGGTTAGACCAGATCTG
AGCCTGGGAGCTCTCTGGCTAACTAGGGAACCCACTGCTTAAGCCTCAATAAAGCTTGCCTTGAGTGCTT
CAAGTAGTGTGTGCCCGTCTGTTGTGTGACTCTGGTAACTAGAGATCCCTCAGACCCTTTTAGTCAGTGT
GGAAAATCTCTAGCAGTAGTAGTTCATGTCATCTTATTATTCAGTATTTATAACTTGCAAAGAAATGAAT
ATCAGAGAGTGAGAGGAACTTGTTTATTGCAGCTTATAATGGTTACAAATAAAGCAATAGCATCACAAAT
TTCACAAATAAAGCATTTTTTTCACTGCATTCTAGTTGTGGTTTGTCCAAACTCATCAATGTATCTTATC
ATGTCTGGCTCTAGCTATCCCGCCCCTAACTCCGCCCATCCCGCCCCTAACTCCGCCCAGTTCCGCCCAT
TCTCCGCCCCATGGCTGACTAATTTTTTTTATTTATGCAGAGGCCGAGGCCGCCTCGGCCTCTGAGCTAT
TCCAGAAGTAGTGAGGAGGCTTTTTTGGAGGCCTAGACTTTTGCAGAGACCAAATTCGTAATCATGTCAT
AGCTGTTTCCTGTGTGAAATTGTTATCCGCTCACAATTCCACACAACATACGAGCCGGAAGCATAAAGTG
TAAAGCCTGGGGTGCCTAATGAGTGAGCTAACTCACATTAATTGCGTTGCGCTCACTGCCCGCTTTCCAG
TCGGGAAACCTGTCGTGCCAGCTGCATTAATGAATCGGCCAACGCGCGGGGAGAGGCGGTTTGCGTATTG
GGCGCTCTTCCGCTTCCTCGCTCACTGACTCGCTGCGCTCGGTCGTTCGGCTGCGGCGAGCGGTATCAGC
TCACTCAAAGGCGGTAATACGGTTATCCACAGAATCAGGGGATAACGCAGGAAAGAACATGTGAGCAAAA
GGCCAGCAAAAGGCCAGGAACCGTAAAAAGGCCGCGTTGCTGGCGTTTTTCCATAGGCTCCGCCCCCCTG
ACGAGCATCACAAAAATCGACGCTCAAGTCAGAGGTGGCGAAACCCGACAGGACTATAAAGATACCAGGC
GTTTCCCCCTGGAAGCTCCCTCGTGCGCTCTCCTGTTCCGACCCTGCCGCTTACCGGATACCTGTCCGCC
TTTCTCCCTTCGGGAAGCGTGGCGCTTTCTCATAGCTCACGCTGTAGGTATCTCAGTTCGGTGTAGGTCG
TTCGCTCCAAGCTGGGCTGTGTGCACGAACCCCCCGTTCAGCCCGACCGCTGCGCCTTATCCGGTAACTA
TCGTCTTGAGTCCAACCCGGTAAGACACGACTTATCGCCACTGGCAGCAGCCACTGGTAACAGGATTAGC
AGAGCGAGGTATGTAGGCGGTGCTACAGAGTTCTTGAAGTGGTGGCCTAACTACGGCTACACTAGAAGAA
CAGTATTTGGTATCTGCGCTCTGCTGAAGCCAGTTACCTTCGGAAAAAGAGTTGGTAGCTCTTGATCCGG
CAAACAAACCACCGCTGGTAGCGGTGGTTTTTTTGTTTGCAAGCAGCAGATTACGCGCAGAAAAAAAGGA
TCTCAAGAAGATCCTTTGATCTTTTCTACGGGGTCTGACGCTCAGTGGAACGAAAACTCACGTTAAGGGA
TTTTGGTCATGAGATTATCAAAAAGGATCTTCACCTAGATCCTTTTAAATTAAAAATGAAGTTTTAAATC
AATCTAAAGTATATATGAGTAAACTTGGTCTGACAGTTACCAATGCTTAATCAGTGAGGCACCTATCTCA
GCGATCTGTCTATTTCGTTCATCCATAGTTGCCTGACTCCCCGTCGTGTAGATAACTACGATACGGGAGG
GCTTACCATCTGGCCCCAGTGCTGCAATGATACCGCGAGACCCACGCTCACCGGCTCCAGATTTATCAGC
AATAAACCAGCCAGCCGGAAGGGCCGAGCGCAGAAGTGGTCCTGCAACTTTATCCGCCTCCATCCAGTCT
ATTAATTGTTGCCGGGAAGCTAGAGTAAGTAGTTCGCCAGTTAATAGTTTGCGCAACGTTGTTGCCATTG
CTACAGGCATCGTGGTGTCACGCTCGTCGTTTGGTATGGCTTCATTCAGCTCCGGTTCCCAACGATCAAG
GCGAGTTACATGATCCCCCATGTTGTGCAAAAAAGCGGTTAGCTCCTTCGGTCCTCCGATCGTTGTCAGA
AGTAAGTTGGCCGCAGTGTTATCACTCATGGTTATGGCAGCACTGCATAATTCTCTTACTGTCATGCCAT
CCGTAAGATGCTTTTCTGTGACTGGTGAGTACTCAACCAAGTCATTCTGAGAATAGTGTATGCGGCGACC
GAGTTGCTCTTGCCCGGCGTCAATACGGGATAATACCGCGCCACATAGCAGAACTTTAAAAGTGCTCATC
ATTGGAAAACGTTCTTCGGGGCGAAAACTCTCAAGGATCTTACCGCTGTTGAGATCCAGTTCGATGTAAC
CCACTCGTGCACCCAACTGATCTTCAGCATCTTTTACTTTCACCAGCGTTTCTGGGTGAGCAAAAACAGG
AAGGCAAAATGCCGCAAAAAAGGGAATAAGGGCGACACGGAAATGTTGAATACTCATACTCTTCCTTTTT
CAATATTATTGAAGCATTTATCAGGGTTATTGTCTCATGAGCGGATACATATTTGAATGTATTTAGAAAA
ATAAACAAATAGGGGTTCCGCGCACATTTCCCCGAAAAGTGCCACCTGACGTCTAAGAAACCATTATTAT
CATGACATTAACCTATAAAAATAGGCGTATCACGAGGCCCTTTCGTCTCGCGCGTTTCGGTGATGACGGT
GAAAACCTCTGACACATGCAGCTCCCGGAGACGGTCACAGCTTGTCTGTAAGCGGATGCCGGGAGCAGAC
AAGCCCGTCAGGGCGCGTCAGCGGGTGTTGGCGGGTGTCGGGGCTGGCTTAACTATGCGGCATCAGAGCA
GATTGTACTGAGAGTGCACCATATGCGGTGTGAAATACCGCACAGATGCGTAAGGAGAAAATACCGCATC
AGGCGCCATTCGCCATTCAGGCTGCGCAACTGTTGGGAAGGGCGATCGGTGCGGGCCTCTTCGCTATTAC
GCCAGCTGGCGAAAGGGGGATGTGCTGCAAGGCGATTAAGTTGGGTAACGCCAGGGTTTTCCCAGTCACG
ACGTTGTAAAACGACGGCCAGTGCCAAGCTG
Features (pLannotate 1.2.2; 33 found; start..end, strand, type, name):
      6..232     +  promoter       RSV promoter: Rous sarcoma virus enhancer/promoter
    233..413     +  LTR            5' LTR (truncated): truncated 5' long terminal repeat (LTR) from HIV-1
    460..585     +  misc_feature   HIV-1 Ψ: packaging signal of human immunodeficiency virus type 1
    569..907     +  CDS            HIV-1 gag (fragment): gag protein from human immunodeficiency virus 1; gag
   1078..1311    +  misc_feature   RRE: The Rev response element (RRE) of HIV-1 allows for Rev-dependent mRNA export from the nucleus to the cytoplasm.
   1688..1788    +  CDS            Rev (fragment): human immunodeficiency virus 1 (HIV-1) Rev protein; rev; enhances nuclear export of unspliced and incompletely spliced viral mRNAs
   1807..1923    +  misc_feature   cPPT/CTS: central polypurine tract and central termination sequence of HIV-1
   1970..2036    +  CDS            small t antigen (fragment): SV40 (simian virus 40) small t antigen
   2043..3221    +  promoter       EF-1α promoter: strong constitutive promoter for human elongation factor EF-1α
   3237..3365    +  CDS            CD63 (fragment): human CD63 tetraspanin enriched in intraluminal vesicles of late endosomes (multivesicular bodies) and in exosomes
   3372..3437    +  CDS            3xFLAG: three tandem FLAG® epitope tags, followed by an enterokinase cleavage site
   3471..3984    +  CDS            Nluc (fragment): NanoLuc® luciferase human codon-optimized
   3989..4574    +  CDS            CD63 (fragment): human CD63 tetraspanin enriched in intraluminal vesicles of late endosomes (multivesicular bodies) and in exosomes
   4581..4661    +  misc_feature   MCS: multiple cloning site
   4662..5369    +  CDS            mCherry: mCherry is a basic (constitutively fluorescent) red fluorescent protein published in 2004, derived from Discosoma sp.. It is reported to be a very rapidly-maturing monomer with low acid sensitivity.
   5370..5450    +  misc_feature   MCS: multiple cloning site
   5545..6209    +  CDS            CopGFP (fragment): green fluorescent protein 2 from Pontellina plumata, also known as ppluGFP2 (Shagin et al., 2004)
   6348..6947    +  CDS            PuroR: puromycin N-acetyltransferase; pac from Streptomyces alboniger; confers resistance to puromycin
   6960..7548    +  misc_feature   WPRE: woodchuck hepatitis virus posttranscriptional regulatory element
   7543..7650    +  CDS            nef (fragment): NEF_SIVS4 - Experimental evidence at protein level: Swiss-Prot protein existence level 1. Interferes with TCR signaling from the cell membrane. Interacts with CD247/TCRZ (TCR zeta chain) and exert potent down- regulation of cell surface TCR/CD3 complexes. From Simian immunodeficiency virus (isolate F236/smH4) (SIV-sm) (Simian immunodeficiency virus sooty mangabey monkey).
   7675..7855    +  LTR            5' LTR (truncated): truncated 5' long terminal repeat (LTR) from HIV-1
   7927..8048    +  polyA_signal   SV40 poly(A) signal: SV40 polyadenylation signal
   8088..8223    +  rep_origin     SV40 ori: SV40 origin of replication
   8278..8300    -  protein_bind   lac operator (fragment): The lac repressor binds to the lac operator to inhibit transcription in E. coli. This inhibition can be relieved by adding lactose or isopropyl-β-D-thiogalactopyranoside (IPTG). lac repressor encoded by lacI
   8304..8334    -  promoter       lac promoter: promoter for the E. coli lac operon
   8349..8370    -  protein_bind   CAP binding site: CAP binding activates transcription in the presence of cAMP. E. coli catabolite activator protein
   8383..8475    -  CDS            lacI (fragment): lac repressor; lacI; The lac repressor binds to the lac operator to inhibit transcription in E. coli. This inhibition can be relieved by adding lactose or isopropyl-β-D-thiogalactopyranoside (IPTG).
   8658..9246    -  rep_origin     ori: high-copy-number ColE1/pMB1/pBR322/pUC origin of replication
   9417..10277   -  CDS            AmpR: β-lactamase; bla; confers resistance to ampicillin, carbenicillin, and related antibiotics
  10278..10382   -  promoter       AmpR promoter: bla
  10477..10512   +  CDS            rop (fragment): Rop protein, which maintains plasmids at low copy number; rop
  10614..10713   +  misc_feature   bom (fragment): basis of mobility region from pBR322
  10719..10873   -  CDS            lacZα (fragment): LacZα fragment of β-galactosidase; lacZ fragment
