[The description below was written by a language model from this plasmid's Addgene catalogue record and pLannotate feature annotations shown in this document.]
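Description:
pCDH-EF1-E-NoMi-P2A-CopGFP-T2A-PuroR is a lentiviral transfer plasmid for mammalian expression, built on a pCDH-type backbone. It is propagated in E. coli through a high-copy ColE1/pUC origin with ampicillin resistance. The viral portion has a third-generation layout. An RSV promoter fused to a truncated HIV-1 5' LTR drives genomic RNA production in packaging cells. It is followed by the Ψ packaging signal with a gag fragment, the Rev response element for Rev-dependent nuclear export, and the cPPT/CTS. A WPRE sits downstream of the cargo to boost transcript expression, followed by a truncated 3' LTR. An SV40 poly(A) signal and SV40 origin lie beyond the 3' LTR. The catalogue lists a total size of 10,933 bp, while the sequenced record annotated here is 10,881 nt.

The payload is a single EF-1α promoter-driven open reading frame. E-NoMi ("NanoLuc outside, mCherry inside") is a re-engineered human CD63 tetraspanin scaffold. The feature table shows CD63 split into two fragments, with a 3xFLAG tag and NanoLuc luciferase inserted between them, and mCherry fused at the C terminus. By its name, this design places the bioluminescent reporter on the outer face of the membrane and the red fluorescent protein on the luminal side. CD63 is enriched in multivesicular bodies and exosomes, so the fusion labels extracellular vesicles (EVs). According to the construct name, P2A and T2A self-cleaving peptides then link CopGFP and puromycin N-acetyltransferase, though the peptides themselves are not annotated in the table. Transduced cells can therefore be identified by green fluorescence and selected with puromycin. The associated publication indicates use for tracking reporter-tagged, EV-associated biomarkers of human neurologic disease in mouse brain and plasma.
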