Addgene plasmid #207805: pCDH-EF1-E-NoMi-P2A-CopGFP-T2A-PuroR
Purpose: E-NoMi is a re-engineered tetraspanin scaffold tagged with bioluminescent and fluorescent reporter proteins under an EF-1α promoter.
Depositing lab: Koen Breyne. Depositing organization: Massachusetts General Hospital. Publication: Tracking human neurologic disease status in mouse brain/plasma using reporter-tagged, EV-associated biomarkers. Maalouf KE, Vaine CA, Frederick DM, Yoshinaga A, Obuchi W, Mahjoum S, Nieland L, Al Ali J, Bragg DC, Breakefield XO, Breyne K. Mol Ther. 2023 Jul 5;31(7):2206-2219. doi: 10.1016/j.ymthe.2023.05.011. Epub 2023 May 16. PubMed 37198883.
Backbone
  Vector backbone: #73022
  Backbone manufacturer: addgene
  Backbone size w/o insert (bp): 8689
  Total vector size (bp): 10933
  Vector type: Mammalian Expression, Lentiviral
  Selectable markers: Puromycin
Growth in bacteria
  Bacterial resistance: Ampicillin, 100 μg/mL
  Growth temperature: 37°C
  Growth strain: NEB Stable
  Copy number: Unknown
Gene/Insert
  Gene/Insert name: E-NoMi (alt name: EF-1alpha driven EV reporter called Nanoluc outside mCherry inside)
  Species: H. sapiens (human)
  Insert size (bp): 2133
  Promoter: EF-1alpha
  Tag / fusion protein: nanoluciferase; 3xFlag tag; mCherry (C terminal on insert); copGFP (C terminal on backbone)
  Cloning method: Gibson Cloning
  Sequencing primers: 5′ ATGGCGGTGGAAGGAGGAA; 3′ ACCGGTGGATCCCGGG
Terms and licenses: Academic/Nonprofit Terms; Industry Terms: Not Available to Industry
How to cite: pCDH-EF1-E-NoMi-P2A-CopGFP-T2A-PuroR was a gift from Koen Breyne (Addgene plasmid # 207805 ; http://n2t.net/addgene:207805 ; RRID:Addgene_207805)
